Addgene plasmid #148780: pCIneo-V5-SBP-MBP-HsNot4-del64-189-GSSG_AG
Purpose: Mammalian Expression of HsNot4-del64-189
Depositing lab: Elisa Izaurralde. Depositing organization: Max Planck Institute for Developmental Biology. Publication: A conserved CAF40-binding motif in metazoan NOT4 mediates association with the CCR4-NOT complex. Keskeny C, Raisch T, Sgromo A, Igreja C, Bhandari D, Weichenrieder O, Izaurralde E. Genes Dev. 2019 Feb 1;33(3-4):236-252. doi: 10.1101/gad.320952.118. Epub 2019 Jan 28. PubMed 30692204.
Backbone
  Vector backbone: pCI-neo
  Vector type: Mammalian Expression
Growth in bacteria
  Bacterial resistance: Ampicillin, 100 μg/mL
  Growth temperature: 37°C
  Growth strain: DH5alpha
  Copy number: High Copy
Gene/Insert
  Gene/Insert name: HsNot4-del64-189
  Species: H. sapiens (human)
  Entrez Gene: CNOT4 (a.k.a. CLONE243, NOT4, NOT4H)
  Cloning method: Unknown
Terms and licenses: Academic/Nonprofit Terms; Industry Terms: Not Available to Industry
Depositor comments: sequence given by variant 4 NCBI: NM_001190848.1 or Uniprot.: isoform 1 O95628-1 Plasmids from this collection were made available to the research community and donated after the lab closed. Please note that the sequence provided by the depositing laboratory may be theoretical/predicted or based on Sanger sequencing results. There may be discrepancies between sequencing results obtained by Addgene and the depositor sequence. If an Addgene verified sequence is not available, please contact before placing your order to request that our lab fully sequence the plasmid.
How to cite: pCIneo-V5-SBP-MBP-HsNot4-del64-189-GSSG_AG was a gift from Elisa Izaurralde (Addgene plasmid # 148780 ; http://n2t.net/addgene:148780 ; RRID:Addgene_148780)
