[The description below was written by a language model from this plasmid's Addgene catalogue record and pLannotate feature annotations shown in this document.]
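Description:
pCIneo-V5-SBP-MBP-HsNot4-del64-189-GSSG_AG is an 8.1 kb mammalian expression plasmid built on the pCI-neo backbone. It is propagated in E. coli as a high-copy plasmid through a ColE1/pUC-type origin and selected with ampicillin via the β-lactamase gene. An f1 origin is also present, which in principle permits single-stranded DNA production. For selection in mammalian cells, the backbone carries a neomycin phosphotransferase cassette driven by the SV40 enhancer/early promoter and terminated by a synthetic poly(A) signal, which permits G418 selection of stable transfectants.

The expression unit uses the human CMV immediate-early enhancer and promoter, followed by the chimeric β-globin/immunoglobulin intron that typically improves transcript processing and expression, and ends in the SV40 poly(A) signal. A T7 promoter sits just upstream of the coding region and a T3 promoter fragment lies downstream. The open reading frame encodes an N-terminal triple tag: a V5 epitope for detection, streptavidin-binding peptide (SBP) for affinity pulldown on streptavidin resin, and a cytosolic, signal-sequence-free maltose-binding protein (MBP). This tag is fused to human NOT4 (CNOT4), an E3 ubiquitin ligase associated with the CCR4-NOT complex. The insert is based on isoform 1 and is a deletion variant lacking residues 64–189. The "GSSG" in the name suggests that a short Gly-Ser linker replaces the deleted segment, though the record does not state this explicitly.

The stated purpose is mammalian expression of this deletion mutant. The tag arrangement and the associated study on NOT4 binding to CCR4-NOT suggest use in pulldown-type interaction mapping. The deposited sequence may be theoretical rather than fully verified.
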