Features (pLannotate 1.2.2; 22 found; start..end, strand, type, name):
    140..517     +  enhancer       CMV enhancer: human cytomegalovirus immediate early enhancer
    518..729     +  promoter       CMV promoter: human cytomegalovirus (CMV) immediate early promoter
    890..1022    +  intron         chimeric intron: chimera between introns from human β-globin and immunoglobulin heavy chain genes
   1067..1085    +  promoter       T7 promoter: promoter for bacteriophage T7 RNA polymerase
   1107..1148    +  CDS            V5 tag: epitope tag from simian virus 5
   1170..1283    +  CDS            SBP: streptavidin-binding peptide selected from a peptide library; binds streptavidin with nanomolar affinity (Keefe et al., 2001)
   1308..2399    +  CDS            MBP: maltose binding protein from E. coli; malE (mutated); This version of the gene does not encode a signal sequence, so MBP will remain in the cytosol.
   2412..3770    +  CDS            CNOT4 (fragment): CNOT4_HUMAN - Also known as NOT4. Experimental evidence at protein level: Swiss-Prot protein existence level 1. Has E3 ubiquitin ligase activity, promoting ubiquitination and degradation of target proteins (PubMed:11823428, PubMed:22159038, PubMed:26575292). Involved in activation of the JAK/STAT pathway (PubMed:11823428, PubMed:22159038). Catalyzes ubiquitination of methylated RBM15 (PubMed:26575292). Plays a role in quality control of translation of mitochondrial outer membrane-localized mRNA (PubMed:29861391). As part of the PINK1-regulated signaling, upon mitochondria damage, ubiquitinates
   3785..3802    -  promoter       T3 promoter (fragment): promoter for bacteriophage T3 RNA polymerase
   3820..3941    -  polyA_signal   SV40 poly(A) signal: SV40 polyadenylation signal
   3964..4032    -  CDS            large T antigen (fragment): large T antigen from SV40 (simian virus 40)
   4056..4123    +  CDS            lacZα (fragment): LacZα fragment of β-galactosidase; lacZ fragment
   4127..4555    +  rep_origin     f1 ori (sequence partly withheld): f1 bacteriophage origin of replication; arrow indicates direction of (+) strand synthesis
   4583..4634    -  misc_feature   bom (fragment): basis of mobility region from pBR322
   4699..5056    +  promoter       SV40 promoter: SV40 enhancer and early promoter
   5107..5898    +  CDS            neo: KKA2_KLEPN - Also known as kan, nptII. Experimental evidence at protein level: Swiss-Prot protein existence level 1. Resistance to kanamycin, neomycin, paromomycin, ribostamycin, butirosin and gentamicin B. From Klebsiella pneumoniae.
   5965..6013    +  polyA_signal   poly(A) signal: synthetic polyadenylation signal
   6033..6087    -  misc_feature   bom (fragment): basis of mobility region from pBR322
   6189..6224    -  CDS            rop (fragment): Rop protein, which maintains plasmids at low copy number; rop
   6319..6423    +  promoter       AmpR promoter: bla
   6424..7284    +  CDS            AmpR: β-lactamase; bla; confers resistance to ampicillin, carbenicillin, and related antibiotics
   7455..8043    +  rep_origin     ori: high-copy-number ColE1/pMB1/pBR322/pUC origin of replication
>Addgene plasmid #148780 | pCIneo-V5-SBP-MBP-HsNot4-del64-189-GSSG_AG | depositor full sequence | sequence record 291228 | Full Sequence
TCAATATTGGCCATTAGCCATATTATTCATTGGTTATATAGCATAAATCAATATTGGCTATTGGCCATTG
CATACGTTGTATCTATATCATAATATGTACATTTATATTGGCTCATGTCCAATATGACCGCCATGTTGGC
ATTGATTATTGACTAGTTATTAATAGTAATCAATTACGGGGTCATTAGTTCATAGCCCATATATGGAGTT
CCGCGTTACATAACTTACGGTAAATGGCCCGCCTGGCTGACCGCCCAACGACCCCCGCCCATTGACGTCA
ATAATGACGTATGTTCCCATAGTAACGCCAATAGGGACTTTCCATTGACGTCAATGGGTGGAGTATTTAC
GGTAAACTGCCCACTTGGCAGTACATCAAGTGTATCATATGCCAAGTCCGCCCCCTATTGACGTCAATGA
CGGTAAATGGCCCGCCTGGCATTATGCCCAGTACATGACCTTACGGGACTTTCCTACTTGGCAGTACATC
TACGTATTAGTCATCGCTATTACCATGGTGATGCGGTTTTGGCAGTACACCAATGGGCGTGGATAGCGGT
TTGACTCACGGGGATTTCCAAGTCTCCACCCCATTGACGTCAATGGGAGTTTGTTTTGGCACCAAAATCA
ACGGGACTTTCCAAAATGTCGTAACAACTGCGATCGCCCGCCCCGTTGACGCAAATGGGCGGTAGGCGTG
TACGGTGGGAGGTCTATATAAGCAGAGCTCGTTTAGTGAACCGTCAGATCACTAGAAGCTTTATTGCGGT
AGTTTATCACAGTTAAATTGCTAACGCAGTCAGTGCTTCTGACACAACAGTCTCGAACTTAAGCTGCAGT
GACTCTCTTAAGGTAGCCTTGCAGAAGTTGGTCGTGAGGCACTGGGCAGGTAAGTATCAAGGTTACAAGA
CAGGTTTAAGGAGACCAATAGAAACTGGGCTTGTCGAGACAGAGAAGACTCTTGCGTTTCTGATAGGCAC
CTATTGGTCTTACTGACATCCACTTTGCCTTTCTCTCCACAGGTGTCCACTCCCAGTTCAATTACAGCTC
TTAAGGCTAGAGTACTTAATACGACTCACTATAGGCTAGCAATTGCGGCCACCATGGGTAAGCCTATCCC
TAACCCTCTCCTCGGTCTCGATTCTACGCCCGGAAGCGGTAGCGGTACCATGGACGAGAAGACCACCGGC
TGGGGGGGCGGCCACGTGGTGGAGGGCCTGGCCGGCGAGCTGGAGCAGCTGCGGGCCAGGCTGGAGCACC
ACCCTCAGGGCCAGCGGGAGCCCTCCGGCGGCTGCAAGCCCCTCGACATGAAAATCGAAGAAGGTAAACT
GGTAATCTGGATTAACGGCGATAAAGGCTATAACGGTCTCGCTGAAGTCGGTAAGAAATTCGAGAAAGAT
ACCGGAATTAAAGTCACCGTTGAGCATCCGGATAAACTGGAAGAGAAATTCCCGCAGGTTGCGGCAACTG
GCGATGGCCCTGACATTATCTTCTGGGCACACGACCGCTTTGGTGGCTACGCTCAATCTGGCCTGTTGGC
TGAAATCACCCCGGACAAAGCGTTCCAGGACAAGCTGTATCCGTTTACCTGGGATGCCGTACGTTACAAC
GGCAAGCTGATTGCTTACCCGATCGCTGTTGAAGCGTTATCGCTGATTTATAACAAAGATCTGCTGCCGA
ACCCGCCAAAAACCTGGGAAGAGATCCCGGCGCTGGATAAAGAACTGAAAGCGAAAGGTAAGAGCGCGCT
GATGTTCAACCTGCAAGAACCGTACTTCACCTGGCCGCTGATTGCTGCTGACGGGGGTTATGCGTTCAAG
TATGAAAACGGCAAGTACGACATTAAAGACGTGGGCGTGGATAACGCTGGCGCGAAAGCGGGTCTGACCT
TCCTGGTTGACCTGATTAAAAGCAAACACATGAATGCAGACACCGATTACTCCATCGCAGAAGCTGCCTT
TAATAAAGGCGAAACAGCGATGACCATCAACGGCCCGTGGGCATGGTCCAACATCGACACCAGCAAAGTG
AATTATGGTGTAACGGTACTGCCGACCTTCAAGGGTCAACCATCCAAACCGTTCGTTGGCGTGCTGAGCG
CAGGTATTAACGCCGCCAGTCCGAACAAAGAGCTGGCGAAAGAGTTCCTCGAAAACTATCTGCTGACTGA
TGAAGGTCTGGAAGCGGTTAATAAAGACAAACCGCTGGGTGCCGTAGCGCTGAAGTCTTACGAGGAAGAG
TTGGCGAAAGATCCACGTATTGCCGCCACCATGGAAAACGCCCAGAAAGGTGAAATCATGCCGAACATCC
CGCAGATGTCCGCTTTCTGGTATGCCGTGCGTACTGCGGTGATCAACGCCGCCAGCGGTCGTCAGACTGT
CGATGAAGCCCTGAAAGACCCTCCACTCGAGATGTCTCGCAGTCCTGATGCGAAGGAAGACCCTGTGGAG
TGCCCTCTTTGCATGGAGCCCTTGGAGATAGATGATATCAACTTTTTCCCTTGCACCTGTGGCTACCAGA
TTTGCCGATTTTGTTGGCATCGAATTCGCACTGATGAAAATGGGCTTTGTCCTGCATGTAGAAAGCCATA
TCCAGAAGACGGTAGCAGCGGTCTAGGTACAACAAAATACTGCAGTTACTTCTTAAAGAATATGCAGTGT
CCAAAACCTGACTGCATGTATCTTCATGAATTGGGGGATGAGGCGGCCAGCTTCACAAAAGAGGAAATGC
AGGCGGGTAAACACCAAGAATATGAACAGAAGCTACTTCAAGAATTATATAAATTAAATCCCAATTTTCT
TCAGCTATCTACGGGTTCAGTTGATAAAAATAAGAACAAAGTGACACCACTGCAGAGGTACGATACCCCC
ATTGACAAACCTTCAGATTCTCTCAGTATAGGGAACGGTGATAATTCCCAGCAGATATCTAACAGTGATA
CGCCTTCACCACCACCTGGTTTGTCAAAATCCAATCCAGTCATCCCCATCAGTTCATCCAATCACAGTGC
ACGGTCCCCTTTTGAAGGGGCAGTAACAGAGTCACAGTCGTTATTCTCAGACAATTTTCGCCATCCCAAC
CCTATCCCAAGTGGGCTTCCTCCTTTCCCCAGCTCCCCACAGACATCCAGTGACTGGCCTACAGCACCAG
AACCACAGAGCCTCTTCACATCAGAAACAATCCCAGTATCATCCTCTACAGACTGGCAAGCAGCTTTTGG
CTTTGGTTCTTCTAAACAACCAGAGGATGACTTGGGTTTTGATCCCTTCGATGTCACTCGAAAAGCCTTA
GCAGACCTGATTGAGAAGGAACTGTCCGTTCAAGACCAACCTTCCCTTTCGCCCACATCTCTTCAGAACT
CCTCTTCACACACTACAACCGCCAAAGGTCCAGGCTCTGGATTCCTGCATCCTGCTGCAGCTACAAATGC
CAATTCTCTCAATAGTACCTTTTCAGTCTTGCCCCAGAGGTTCCCTCAATTTCAGCAGCACCGAGCGGTT
TATAATTCATTCAGTTTTCCAGGCCAGGCAGCCCGCTATCCTTGGATGGCCTTTCCACGCAATAGCATCA
TGCACTTGAACCACACAGCAAACCCCACCTCAAATAGTAATTTCTTGGACTTGAATCTCCCGCCACAGCA
CAACACAGGTCTGGGAGGGATCCCTGTAGCAGGGGAAGAAGAGGTGAAGGTTTCGACCATGCCACTGTCA
ACCTCTTCCCATTCATTACAACAAGGACAGCAGCCTACAAGTCTCCACACTACTGTGGCCTAAGCGGCCG
CTTCCCTTTAGTGAGGGTTAATGCTTCGAGCAGACATGATAAGATACATTGATGAGTTTGGACAAACCAC
AACTAGAATGCAGTGAAAAAAATGCTTTATTTGTGAAATTTGTGATGCTATTGCTTTATTTGTAACCATT
ATAAGCTGCAATAAACAAGTTAACAACAACAATTGCATTCATTTTATGTTTCAGGTTCAGGGGGAGATGT
GGGAGGTTTTTTAAAGCAAGTAAAACCTCTACAAATGTGGTAAAATCCGATAAGGATCGATCCGGGCTGG
CGTAATAGCGAAGAGGCCCGCACCGATCGCCCTTCCCAACAGTTGCGCAGCCTGAATGGCGAATGG
[124 nt withheld, positions 4127-4250]
C
[91 nt withheld, positions 4252-4342]
A
[49 nt withheld, positions 4344-4392]
CCTTTGACGTTGGAGTCCACGTTCTTT
[37 nt withheld, positions 4420-4456]
ACCCTATCTCGGTCTATTCTTTTGATTTATAAGGGATTTTGCCGATTTCGGCCTATTGGTTAAAAAATGA
GCTGATTTAACAAAAATTTAACGCGAATTTTAACAAAATATTAACGCTTACAATTTCCTGATGCGGTATT
TTCTCCTTACGCATCTGTGCGGTATTTCACACCGCATACGCGGATCTGCGCAGCACCATGGCCTGAAATA
ACCTCTGAAAGAGGAACTTGGTTAGGTACCTTCTGAGGCGGAAAGAACCAGCTGTGGAATGTGTGTCAGT
TAGGGTGTGGAAAGTCCCCAGGCTCCCCAGCAGGCAGAAGTATGCAAAGCATGCATCTCAATTAGTCAGC
AACCAGGTGTGGAAAGTCCCCAGGCTCCCCAGCAGGCAGAAGTATGCAAAGCATGCATCTCAATTAGTCA
GCAACCATAGTCCCGCCCCTAACTCCGCCCATCCCGCCCCTAACTCCGCCCAGTTCCGCCCATTCTCCGC
CCCATGGCTGACTAATTTTTTTTATTTATGCAGAGGCCGAGGCCGCCTCGGCCTCTGAGCTATTCCAGAA
GTAGTGAGGAGGCTTTTTTGGAGGCCTAGGCTTTTGCAAAAAGCTTGATTCTTCTGACACAACAGTCTCG
AACTTAAGGCTAGAGCCACCATGATTGAACAAGATGGATTGCACGCAGGTTCTCCGGCCGCTTGGGTGGA
GAGGCTATTCGGCTATGACTGGGCACAACAGACAATCGGCTGCTCTGATGCCGCCGTGTTCCGGCTGTCA
GCGCAGGGGCGCCCGGTTCTTTTTGTCAAGACCGACCTGTCCGGTGCCCTGAATGAACTGCAGGACGAGG
CAGCGCGGCTATCGTGGCTGGCCACGACGGGCGTTCCTTGCGCAGCTGTGCTCGACGTTGTCACTGAAGC
GGGAAGGGACTGGCTGCTATTGGGCGAAGTGCCGGGGCAGGATCTCCTGTCATCTCACCTTGCTCCTGCC
GAGAAAGTATCCATCATGGCTGATGCAATGCGGCGGCTGCATACGCTTGATCCGGCTACCTGCCCATTCG
ACCACCAAGCGAAACATCGCATCGAGCGAGCACGTACTCGGATGGAAGCCGGTCTTGTCGATCAGGATGA
TCTGGACGAAGAGCATCAGGGGCTCGCGCCAGCCGAACTGTTCGCCAGGCTCAAGGCGCGCATGCCCGAC
GGCGAGGATCTCGTCGTGACCCATGGCGATGCCTGCTTGCCGAATATCATGGTGGAAAATGGCCGCTTTT
CTGGATTCATCGACTGTGGCCGGCTGGGTGTGGCGGACCGCTATCAGGACATAGCGTTGGCTACCCGTGA
TATTGCTGAAGAGCTTGGCGGCGAATGGGCTGACCGCTTCCTCGTGCTTTACGGTATCGCCGCTCCCGAT
TCGCAGCGCATCGCCTTCTATCGCCTTCTTGACGAGTTCTTCTGAGCGGGACTCTGGGGTTCGAAATGAC
CGACCAAGCGACGCCCAACCTGCCATCACGATGGCCGCAATAAAATATCTTTATTTTCATTACATCTGTG
TGTTGGTTTTTTGTGTGAATCGATAGCGATAAGGATCCGCGTATGGTGCACTCTCAGTACAATCTGCTCT
GATGCCGCATAGTTAAGCCAGCCCCGACACCCGCCAACACCCGCTGACGCGCCCTGACGGGCTTGTCTGC
TCCCGGCATCCGCTTACAGACAAGCTGTGACCGTCTCCGGGAGCTGCATGTGTCAGAGGTTTTCACCGTC
ATCACCGAAACGCGCGAGACGAAAGGGCCTCGTGATACGCCTATTTTTATAGGTTAATGTCATGATAATA
ATGGTTTCTTAGACGTCAGGTGGCACTTTTCGGGGAAATGTGCGCGGAACCCCTATTTGTTTATTTTTCT
AAATACATTCAAATATGTATCCGCTCATGAGACAATAACCCTGATAAATGCTTCAATAATATTGAAAAAG
GAAGAGTATGAGTATTCAACATTTCCGTGTCGCCCTTATTCCCTTTTTTGCGGCATTTTGCCTTCCTGTT
TTTGCTCACCCAGAAACGCTGGTGAAAGTAAAAGATGCTGAAGATCAGTTGGGTGCACGAGTGGGTTACA
TCGAACTGGATCTCAACAGCGGTAAGATCCTTGAGAGTTTTCGCCCCGAAGAACGTTTTCCAATGATGAG
CACTTTTAAAGTTCTGCTATGTGGCGCGGTATTATCCCGTATTGACGCCGGGCAAGAGCAACTCGGTCGC
CGCATACACTATTCTCAGAATGACTTGGTTGAGTACTCACCAGTCACAGAAAAGCATCTTACGGATGGCA
TGACAGTAAGAGAATTATGCAGTGCTGCCATAACCATGAGTGATAACACTGCGGCCAACTTACTTCTGAC
AACGATCGGAGGACCGAAGGAGCTAACCGCTTTTTTGCACAACATGGGGGATCATGTAACTCGCCTTGAT
CGTTGGGAACCGGAGCTGAATGAAGCCATACCAAACGACGAGCGTGACACCACGATGCCTGTAGCAATGG
CAACAACGTTGCGCAAACTATTAACTGGCGAACTACTTACTCTAGCTTCCCGGCAACAATTAATAGACTG
GATGGAGGCGGATAAAGTTGCAGGACCACTTCTGCGCTCGGCCCTTCCGGCTGGCTGGTTTATTGCTGAT
AAATCTGGAGCCGGTGAGCGTGGGTCTCGCGGTATCATTGCAGCACTGGGGCCAGATGGTAAGCCCTCCC
GTATCGTAGTTATCTACACGACGGGGAGTCAGGCAACTATGGATGAACGAAATAGACAGATCGCTGAGAT
AGGTGCCTCACTGATTAAGCATTGGTAACTGTCAGACCAAGTTTACTCATATATACTTTAGATTGATTTA
AAACTTCATTTTTAATTTAAAAGGATCTAGGTGAAGATCCTTTTTGATAATCTCATGACCAAAATCCCTT
AACGTGAGTTTTCGTTCCACTGAGCGTCAGACCCCGTAGAAAAGATCAAAGGATCTTCTTGAGATCCTTT
TTTTCTGCGCGTAATCTGCTGCTTGCAAACAAAAAAACCACCGCTACCAGCGGTGGTTTGTTTGCCGGAT
CAAGAGCTACCAACTCTTTTTCCGAAGGTAACTGGCTTCAGCAGAGCGCAGATACCAAATACTGTTCTTC
TAGTGTAGCCGTAGTTAGGCCACCACTTCAAGAACTCTGTAGCACCGCCTACATACCTCGCTCTGCTAAT
CCTGTTACCAGTGGCTGCTGCCAGTGGCGATAAGTCGTGTCTTACCGGGTTGGACTCAAGACGATAGTTA
CCGGATAAGGCGCAGCGGTCGGGCTGAACGGGGGGTTCGTGCACACAGCCCAGCTTGGAGCGAACGACCT
ACACCGAACTGAGATACCTACAGCGTGAGCTATGAGAAAGCGCCACGCTTCCCGAAGGGAGAAAGGCGGA
CAGGTATCCGGTAAGCGGCAGGGTCGGAACAGGAGAGCGCACGAGGGAGCTTCCAGGGGGAAACGCCTGG
TATCTTTATAGTCCTGTCGGGTTTCGCCACCTCTGACTTGAGCGTCGATTTTTGTGATGCTCGTCAGGGG
GGCGGAGCCTATGGAAAAACGCCAGCAACGCGGCCTTTTTACGGTTCCTGGCCTTTTGCTGGCCTTTTGC
TCACATGGCTCGACAGATCT
